>Addgene plasmid #32575 | pcDNA3.1his p66shc S36A (corrected) | addgene full sequence | sequence record 248258 | Addgene NGS Result
TTGACCGACAATTGCATGAAGAATCTGCTTAGGGTTAGGCGTTTTGCGCTGCTTCGCGATGTACGGGCCA
GATATACGCGTTGACATTGATTATTGACTAGTTATTAATAGTAATCAATTACGGGGTCATTAGTTCATAG
CCCATATATGGAGTTCCGCGTTACATAACTTACGGTAAATGGCCCGCCTGGCTGACCGCCCAACGACCCC
CGCCCATTGACGTCAATAATGACGTATGTTCCCATAGTAACGCCAATAGGGACTTTCCATTGACGTCAAT
GGGTGGAGTATTTACGGTAAACTGCCCACTTGGCAGTACATCAAGTGTATCATATGCCAAGTACGCCCCC
TATTGACGTCAATGACGGTAAATGGCCCGCCTGGCATTATGCCCAGTACATGACCTTATGGGACTTTCCT
ACTTGGCAGTACATCTACGTATTAGTCATCGCTATTACCATGGTGATGCGGTTTTGGCAGTACATCAATG
GGCGTGGATAGCGGTTTGACTCACGGGGATTTCCAAGTCTCCACCCCATTGACGTCAATGGGAGTTTGTT
TTGGCACCAAAATCAACGGGACTTTCCAAAATGTCGTAACAACTCCGCCCCATTGACGCAAATGGGCGGT
AGGCGTGTACGGTGGGAGGTCTATATAAGCAGAGCTCTCTGGCTAACTAGAGAACCCACTGCTTACTGGC
TTATCGAAATTAATACGACTCACTATAGGGAGACCCAAGCTGGCTAGCGTTTAAACTTAAGCTTACCATG
GGGGGTTCTCATCATCATCATCATCATGGTATGGCTAGCATGACTGGTGGACAGCAAATGGGTCGGGATC
TGTACGACGATGACGATAAGGTACCGAGCTCGGATCCACTAGTCCAGTGTGGTGGAATTCGGCTTATGGA
TCTCCTGCCCCCCAAGCCCAAGTACAATCCACTCCGGAATGAGTCTCTGTCATCGCTGGAGGAAGGGGCT
TCTGGGTCCACCCCCCCGGAGGAGCTGCCTGCCCCATCAGCTTCATCCCTGGGGCCCATCCTGCCTCCTC
TGCCTGGGGACGATAGTCCCACTACCCTGTGCTCCTTCTTCCCCCGGATGAGCAACCTGAGGCTGGCCAA
CCCGGCTGGGGGGCGCCCAGGGTCTAAGGGGGAGCCAGGAAGGGCAGCTGATGATGGGGAGGGGATCGTA
GGGGCAGCCATGCCAGACTCAGGCCCCCTACCCCTCCTCCAGGACATGAACAAGCTGAGTGGAGGCGGCG
GGCGCAGGACTCGGGTGGAAGGGGGCCAGCTTGGGGGCGAGGAGTGGACCCGCCACGGGAGCTTTGTCAA
TAAGCCCACGCGGGGCTGGCTGCATCCCAACGACAAAGTCATGGGACCCGGGGTTTCCTACTTGGTTCGG
TACATGGGTTGTGTGGAGGTCCTCCAGTCAATGCGTGCCCTGGACTTCAACACCCGGACTCAGGTCACCA
GGGAGGCCATCAGTCTGGTGTGTGAGGCTGTGCCGGGTGCTAAGGGGGCGACAAGGAGGAGAAAGCCCTG
TAGCCGCCCGCTCAGCTCTATCCTGGGGAGGAGTAACCTGAAATTTGCTGGAATGCCAATCACTCTCACC
GTCTCCACCAGCAGCCTCAACCTCATGGCCGCAGACTGCAAACAGATCATCGCCAACCACCACATGCAAT
CTATCTCATTTGCATCCGGCGGGGATCCGGACACAGCCGAGTATGTCGCCTATGTTGCCAAAGACCCTGT
GAATCAGAGAGCCTGCCACATTCTGGAGTGTCCCGAAGGGCTTGCCCAGGATGTCATCAGCACCATTGGC
CAGGCCTTCGAGTTGCGCTTCAAACAATACCTCAGGAACCCACCCAAACTGGTCACCCCTCATGACAGGA
TGGCTGGCTTTGATGGCTCAGCATGGGATGAGGAGGAGGAAGAGCCACCTGACCATCAGTACTATAATGA
CTTCCCGGGGAAGGAACCCCCCTTGGGGGGGGTGGTAGACATGAGGCTTCGGGAAGGAGCCGCTCCAGGG
GCTGCTCGACCCACTGCACCCAATGCCCAGACCCCCAGCCACTTGGGAGCTACATTGCCTGTAGGACAGC
CTGTTGGGGGAGATCCAGAAGTCCGCAAACAGATGCCACCTCCACCACCCTGTCCAGGCAGAGAGCTTTT
TGATGATCCCTCCTATGTCAACGTCCAGAACCTAGACAAGGCCCGGCAAGCAGTGGGTGGTGCTGGGCCC
CCCAATCCTGCTATCAATGGCAGTGCACCCCGGGACCTGTTTGACATGAAGCCCTTCGAAGATGCTCTTC
GCGTGCCTCCACCTCCCCAGTCGGTGTCCATGGCTGAGCAGCTCCGAGGGGAGCCCTGGTTCCATGGGAA
GCTGAGCCGGCGGGAGGCTGAGGCACTGCTGCAGCTCAATGGGGACTTCCTGGTACGAGAGAGCACGACC
ACACCTGGCCAGTATGTGCTCACTGGCTTGCAGAGTGGGCAGCCTAAGCATTTGCTACTGGTGGACCCTG
AGGGTGTGGTTCGGACTAAGGATCACCGCTTTGAAAGTGTCAGTCACCTTATCAGCTACCACATGGACAA
TCACTTGCCCATCATCTCTGCGGGCAGCGAACTGTGTCTACAGCAACCTGTGGAGCGGAAACTGTGAAAG
CCGAATTCTGCAGATATCCAGCACAGTGGCGGCCGCTCGAGTCTAGAGGGCCCGTTTAAACCCGCTGATC
AGCCTCGACTGTGCCTTCTAGTTGCCAGCCATCTGTTGTTTGCCCCTCCCCCGTGCCTTCCTTGACCCTG
GAAGGTGCCACTCCCACTGTCCTTTCCTAATAAAATGAGGAAATTGCATCGCATTGTCTGAGTAGGTGTC
ATTCTATTCTGGGGGGTGGGGTGGGGCAGGACAGCAAGGGGGAGGATTGGGAAGACAATAGCAGGCATGC
TGGGGATGCGGTGGGCTCTATGGCTTCTGAGGCGGAAAGAACCAGCTGGGGCTCTAGGGGGTATCCCC
[124 nt withheld, positions 3009-3132]
C
[91 nt withheld, positions 3134-3224]
A
[49 nt withheld, positions 3226-3274]
CCTTTGACGTTGGAGTCCACGTTCTTT
[37 nt withheld, positions 3302-3338]
ACCCTATCTCGGTCTATTCTTTTGATTTATAAGGGATTTTGCCGATTTCGGCCTATTGGTTAAAAAATGA
GCTGATTTAACAAAAATTTAACGCGAATTAATTCTGTGGAATGTGTGTCAGTTAGGGTGTGGAAAGTCCC
CAGGCTCCCCAGCAGGCAGAAGTATGCAAAGCATGCATCTCAATTAGTCAGCAACCAGGTGTGGAAAGTC
CCCAGGCTCCCCAGCAGGCAGAAGTATGCAAAGCATGCATCTCAATTAGTCAGCAACCATAGTCCCGCCC
CTAACTCCGCCCATCCCGCCCCTAACTCCGCCCAGTTCCGCCCATTCTCCGCCCCATGGCTGACTAATTT
TTTTTATTTATGCAGAGGCCGAGGCCGCCTCTGCCTCTGAGCTATTCCAGAAGTAGTGAGGAGGCTTTTT
TGGAGGCCTAGGCTTTTGCAAAAAGCTCCCGGGAGCTTGTATATCCATTTTCGGATCTGATCAAGAGACA
GGATGAGGATCGTTTCGCATGATTGAACAAGATGGATTGCACGCAGGTTCTCCGGCCGCTTGGGTGGAGA
GGCTATTCGGCTATGACTGGGCACAACAGACAATCGGCTGCTCTGATGCCGCCGTGTTCCGGCTGTCAGC
GCAGGGGCGCCCGGTTCTTTTTGTCAAGACCGACCTGTCCGGTGCCCTGAATGAACTGCAGGACGAGGCA
GCGCGGCTATCGTGGCTGGCCACGACGGGCGTTCCTTGCGCAGCTGTGCTCGACGTTGTCACTGAAGCGG
GAAGGGACTGGCTGCTATTGGGCGAAGTGCCGGGGCAGGATCTCCTGTCATCTCACCTTGCTCCTGCCGA
GAAAGTATCCATCATGGCTGATGCAATGCGGCGGCTGCATACGCTTGATCCGGCTACCTGCCCATTCGAC
CACCAAGCGAAACATCGCATCGAGCGAGCACGTACTCGGATGGAAGCCGGTCTTGTCGATCAGGATGATC
TGGACGAAGAGCATCAGGGGCTCGCGCCAGCCGAACTGTTCGCCAGGCTCAAGGCGCGCATGCCCGACGG
CGAGGATCTCGTCGTGACCCATGGCGATGCCTGCTTGCCGAATATCATGGTGGAAAATGGCCGCTTTTCT
GGATTCATCGACTGTGGCCGGCTGGGTGTGGCGGACCGCTATCAGGACATAGCGTTGGCTACCCGTGATA
TTGCTGAAGAGCTTGGCGGCGAATGGGCTGACCGCTTCCTCGTGCTTTACGGTATCGCCGCTCCCGATTC
GCAGCGCATCGCCTTCTATCGCCTTCTTGACGAGTTCTTCTGAGCGGGACTCTGGGGTTCGAAATGACCG
ACCAAGCGACGCCCAACCTGCCATCACGAGATTTCGATTCCACCGCCGCCTTCTATGAAAGGTTGGGCTT
CGGAATCGTTTTCCGGGACGCCGGCTGGATGATCCTCCAGCGCGGGGATCTCATGCTGGAGTTCTTCGCC
CACCCCAACTTGTTTATTGCAGCTTATAATGGTTACAAATAAAGCAATAGCATCACAAATTTCACAAATA
AAGCATTTTTTTCACTGCATTCTAGTTGTGGTTTGTCCAAACTCATCAATGTATCTTATCATGTCTGTAT
ACCGTCGACCTCTAGCTAGAGCTTGGCGTAATCATGGTCATAGCTGTTTCCTGTGTGAAATTGTTATCCG
CTCACAATTCCACACAACATACGAGCCGGAAGCATAAAGTGTAAAGCCTGGGGTGCCTAATGAGTGAGCT
AACTCACATTAATTGCGTTGCGCTCACTGCCCGCTTTCCAGTCGGGAAACCTGTCGTGCCAGCTGCATTA
ATGAATCGGCCAACGCGCGGGGAGAGGCGGTTTGCGTATTGGGCGCTCTTCCGCTTCCTCGCTCACTGAC
TCGCTGCGCTCGGTCGTTCGGCTGCGGCGAGCGGTATCAGCTCACTCAAAGGCGGTAATACGGTTATCCA
CAGAATCAGGGGATAACGCAGGAAAGAACATGTGAGCAAAAGGCCAGCAAAAGGCCAGGAACCGTAAAAA
GGCCGCGTTGCTGGCGTTTTTCCATAGGCTCCGCCCCCCTGACGAGCATCACAAAAATCGACGCTCAAGT
CAGAGGTGGCGAAACCCGACAGGACTATAAAGATACCAGGCGTTTCCCCCTGGAAGCTCCCTCGTGCGCT
CTCCTGTTCCGACCCTGCCGCTTACCGGATACCTGTCCGCCTTTCTCCCTTCGGGAAGCGTGGCGCTTTC
TCATAGCTCACGCTGTAGGTATCTCAGTTCGGTGTAGGTCGTTCGCTCCAAGCTGGGCTGTGTGCACGAA
CCCCCCGTTCAGCCCGACCGCTGCGCCTTATCCGGTAACTATCGTCTTGAGTCCAACCCGGTAAGACACG
ACTTATCGCCACTGGCAGCAGCCACTGGTAACAGGATTAGCAGAGCGAGGTATGTAGGCGGTGCTACAGA
GTTCTTGAAGTGGTGGCCTAACTACGGCTACACTAGAAGAACAGTATTTGGTATCTGCGCTCTGCTGAAG
CCAGTTACCTTCGGAAAAAGAGTTGGTAGCTCTTGATCCGGCAAACAAACCACCGCTGGTAGCGGTGGTT
TTTTTGTTTGCAAGCAGCAGATTACGCGCAGAAAAAAAGGATCTCAAGAAGATCCTTTGATCTTTTCTAC
GGGGTCTGACGCTCAGTGGAACGAAAACTCACGTTAAGGGATTTTGGTCATGAGATTATCAAAAAGGATC
TTCACCTAGATCCTTTTAAATTAAAAATGAAGTTTTAAATCAATCTAAAGTATATATGAGTAAACTTGGT
CTGACAGTTACCAATGCTTAATCAGTGAGGCACCTATCTCAGCGATCTGTCTATTTCGTTCATCCATAGT
TGCCTGACTCCCCGTCGTGTAGATAACTACGATACGGGAGGGCTTACCATCTGGCCCCAGTGCTGCAATG
ATACCGCGAGACCCACGCTCACCGGCTCCAGATTTATCAGCAATAAACCAGCCAGCCGGAAGGGCCGAGC
GCAGAAGTGGTCCTGCAACTTTATCCGCCTCCATCCAGTCTATTAATTGTTGCCGGGAAGCTAGAGTAAG
TAGTTCGCCAGTTAATAGTTTGCGCAACGTTGTTGCCATTGCTACAGGCATCGTGGTGTCACGCTCGTCG
TTTGGTATGGCTTCATTCAGCTCCGGTTCCCAACGATCAAGGCGAGTTACATGATCCCCCATGTTGTGCA
AAAAAGCGGTTAGCTCCTTCGGTCCTCCGATCGTTGTCAGAAGTAAGTTGGCCGCAGTGTTATCACTCAT
GGTTATGGCAGCACTGCATAATTCTCTTACTGTCATGCCATCCGTAAGATGCTTTTCTGTGACTGGTGAG
TACTCAACCAAGTCATTCTGAGAATAGTGTATGCGGCGACCGAGTTGCTCTTGCCCGGCGTCAATACGGG
ATAATACCGCGCCACATAGCAGAACTTTAAAAGTGCTCATCATTGGAAAACGTTCTTCGGGGCGAAAACT
CTCAAGGATCTTACCGCTGTTGAGATCCAGTTCGATGTAACCCACTCGTGCACCCAACTGATCTTCAGCA
TCTTTTACTTTCACCAGCGTTTCTGGGTGAGCAAAAACAGGAAGGCAAAATGCCGCAAAAAAGGGAATAA
GGGCGACACGGAAATGTTGAATACTCATACTCTTCCTTTTTCAATATTATTGAAGCATTTATCAGGGTTA
TTGTCTCATGAGCGGATACATATTTGAATGTATTTAGAAAAATAAACAAATAGGGGTTCCGCGCACATTT
CCCCGAAAAGTGCCACCTGACGTCGACGGATCGGGAGATCTCCCGATCCCCTATGGTGCACTCTCAGTAC
AATCTGCTCTGATGCCGCATAGTTAAGCCAGTATCTGCTCCCTGCTTGTGTGTTGGAGGTCGCTGAGTAG
TGCGCGAGCAAAATTTAAGCTACAACAAGGCAAGGC
Features (pLannotate 1.2.2; 23 found; start..end, strand, type, name):
     83..462     +  enhancer       CMV enhancer: human cytomegalovirus immediate early enhancer
    463..666     +  promoter       CMV promoter: human cytomegalovirus (CMV) immediate early promoter
    662..695     +  LTR            5' LTR (truncated) (fragment): truncated 5' long terminal repeat (LTR) from HIV-1
    711..729     +  promoter       T7 promoter: promoter for bacteriophage T7 RNA polymerase
    780..800     +  CDS            capTEV™ (fragment): composite tag for in vivo biotinylation, TEV protease cleavage, and 6xHis tagging
    801..833     +  CDS            T7 tag (gene 10 leader): leader peptide from bacteriophage T7 gene 10 promotes efficient translation in E. coli
    837..860     +  CDS            Xpress™ tag: Xpress™ epitope tag, including an enterokinase recognition and cleavage site
    906..2654    +  CDS            SHC1: SHC1_HUMAN - Also known as SHC, SHCA. Experimental evidence at protein level: Swiss-Prot protein existence level 1. Signaling adapter that couples activated growth factor receptors to signaling pathways. Participates in a signaling cascade initiated by activated KIT and KITLG/SCF. Isoform p46Shc and isoform p52Shc, once phosphorylated, couple activated receptor tyrosine kinases to Ras via the recruitment of the GRB2/SOS complex and are implicated in the cytoplasmic propagation of mitogenic signals. Isoform p46Shc and isoform p52Shc may thus function as initiators of the Ras signaling cascade i
   2739..2963    +  polyA_signal   bGH poly(A) signal: bovine growth hormone polyadenylation signal
   2967..2988    +  promoter       SV40 promoter (fragment): SV40 enhancer and early promoter
   3009..3437    +  rep_origin     f1 ori (sequence partly withheld): f1 bacteriophage origin of replication; arrow indicates direction of (+) strand synthesis
   3451..3780    +  promoter       SV40 promoter: SV40 enhancer and early promoter
   3847..4638    +  CDS            neo: KKA2_KLEPN - Also known as kan, nptII. Experimental evidence at protein level: Swiss-Prot protein existence level 1. Resistance to kanamycin, neomycin, paromomycin, ribostamycin, butirosin and gentamicin B. From Klebsiella pneumoniae.
   4662..4820    +  CDS            ble (fragment): BLE_KLEPN - Experimental evidence at protein level: Swiss-Prot protein existence level 1. Binding protein with a strong affinity to the bleomycin family of antibiotics. Binds to CL990; an antimitotic-antibiotic compound. From Klebsiella pneumoniae.
   4815..4936    +  polyA_signal   SV40 poly(A) signal: SV40 polyadenylation signal
   5009..5025    -  protein_bind   lac operator: The lac repressor binds to the lac operator to inhibit transcription in E. coli. This inhibition can be relieved by adding lactose or isopropyl-β-D-thiogalactopyranoside (IPTG). lac repressor encoded by lacI
   5033..5063    -  promoter       lac promoter: promoter for the E. coli lac operon
   5078..5099    -  protein_bind   CAP binding site: CAP binding activates transcription in the presence of cAMP. E. coli catabolite activator protein
   5112..5204    -  CDS            lacI (fragment): lac repressor; lacI; The lac repressor binds to the lac operator to inhibit transcription in E. coli. This inhibition can be relieved by adding lactose or isopropyl-β-D-thiogalactopyranoside (IPTG).
   5387..5975    -  rep_origin     ori: high-copy-number ColE1/pMB1/pBR322/pUC origin of replication
   6146..7006    -  CDS            AmpR: β-lactamase; bla; confers resistance to ampicillin, carbenicillin, and related antibiotics
   7007..7111    -  promoter       AmpR promoter: bla
   7170..7222    -  misc_feature   bom (fragment): basis of mobility region from pBR322
