[The description below was written by a language model from this plasmid's Addgene catalogue record and pLannotate feature annotations shown in this document.]
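Description:
pcDNA3.1his p66shc S36A (corrected) is a mammalian expression plasmid built on the Invitrogen pcDNA3.1 His backbone, with a sequenced length of about 7.3 kb. It is maintained in E. coli through a high-copy ColE1/pUC-type origin and an ampicillin resistance gene (β-lactamase with its own promoter). An f1 origin is also present, which permits single-stranded DNA production. For selection in mammalian cells, an SV40 early promoter drives a neomycin phosphotransferase gene terminated by an SV40 poly(A) signal, allowing G418 selection of stable transfectants.

The payload is the human SHC1 coding sequence for the p66shc isoform, cloned into an EcoRI site that is retained on both sides of the insert. It carries a serine-to-alanine substitution at residue 36. Expression is driven by the CMV immediate early enhancer and promoter and terminated by the bovine growth hormone poly(A) signal. A T7 promoter lies just upstream of the reading frame and can support in vitro transcription. The backbone supplies an N-terminal leader containing a His tag, the T7 gene 10 leader peptide and the Xpress epitope with its enterokinase cleavage site, so the protein can be detected or purified through these tags. Several short annotations in the feature table (a truncated HIV-1 LTR fragment, ble and lacI fragments) appear to be partial sequence matches rather than functional elements.

According to the depositor, this is a repaired version of an earlier deposit of the same construct, with unintended D2N and S38P changes removed so that S36A is the only intended mutation. The associated publication concerns redox regulation of forkhead proteins through a p66shc-dependent pathway. This suggests use as a non-phosphorylatable Ser36 mutant for comparison with wild-type p66shc, although the record does not say so explicitly.
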