Addgene plasmid #32575: pcDNA3.1his p66shc S36A (corrected)
Depositing lab: Toren Finkel. Depositing organization: National Heart, Lung, and Blood Institute (NHLBI). Publication: Redox regulation of forkhead proteins through a p66shc-dependent signaling pathway. Nemoto S, Finkel T. Science. 2002 Mar 29. 295(5564):2450-2. 10.1126/science.1069004 PubMed 11884717.
Backbone
  Vector backbone: pcDNA3.1 His
  Backbone manufacturer: Invitrogen
  Backbone size w/o insert (bp): 5500
  Vector type: Mammalian Expression
  Selectable markers: Neomycin (select with G418)
Growth in bacteria
  Bacterial resistance: Ampicillin, 100 μg/mL
  Growth temperature: 37°C
  Growth strain: DH5alpha
  Copy number: High Copy
Gene/Insert
  Gene/Insert name: p66shc
  Species: H. sapiens (human)
  Mutation: S36A
  Entrez Gene: SHC1 (a.k.a. SHC, SHCA)
  Promoter: CMV
  Tag / fusion protein: His (N terminal on backbone)
  Cloning method: Restriction Enzyme; 5′ cloning site EcoRI (not destroyed); 3′ cloning site EcoRI (not destroyed)
  Sequencing primers: 5′ CMV-F; 3′ BGH-rev
Terms and licenses: Academic/Nonprofit Terms; Industry Terms: Not Available to Industry
Depositor comments: This plasmid is a corrected version of pcDNA3.1his p66shc S36A (Addgene plasmid 10973 http://www.addgene.org/10973) D2N and S38P mutations present in the original sample have been corrected in this plasmid.
How to cite: pcDNA3.1his p66shc S36A (corrected) was a gift from Toren Finkel (Addgene plasmid # 32575 ; http://n2t.net/addgene:32575 ; RRID:Addgene_32575)
