>Addgene plasmid #32575 | pcDNA3.1his p66shc S36A (corrected) | addgene partial sequence | sequence record 38429 | CMV-F 5'-CGCAAATGGGCGGTAGGCGTG-3'
CTCTCTGGCTACTAGAGAACCCACTGCTTACTGGCTTATCGAAATTAATACGACTCACTATAGGGAGACC
CAAGCTGGCTAGCGTTTAAACTTAAGCTTACCATGGGGGGTTCTCATCATCATCATCATCATGGTATGGC
TAGCATGACTGGTGGACAGCAAATGGGTCGGGATCTGTACGACGATGACGATAAGGTACCGAGCTCGGAT
CCACTAGTCCAGTGTGGTGGAATTCGGCTTATGGATCTCCTGCCCCCCAAGCCCAAGTACAATCCACTCC
GGAATGAGTCTCTGTCATCGCTGGAGGAAGGGGCTTCTGGGTCCACCCCCCCGGAGGAGCTGCCTGCCCC
ATCAGCTTCATCCCTGGGGCCCATCCTGCCTCCTCTGCCTGGGGACGATAGTCCCACTACCCTGTGCTCC
TTCTTCCCCCGGATGAGCAACCTGAGGCTGGCCAACCCGGCTGGGGGGCGCCCAGGGTCTAAGGGGGAGC
CAGGAAGGGCAGCTGATGATGGGGAGGGGATCGTAGGGGCAGCCATGCCAGACTCAGGCCCCCTACCCCT
CCTCCAGGACATGAACAAGCTGAGTGGAGGCGGCGGGCGCAGGACTCGGGTGGAAGGGGGCCAGCTTGGG
GGCGAGGAGTGGACCCGCCACGGGAGCTTTGTCAATAAGCCCACGCGGGGCTGGCTGCATCCCAACGACA
AAGTCATGGGACCCGGGGTTTCCTACTTGGTTCGGTACATGGGTTGTGTGGAGGTCCTCCAGTCAATGCG
TGCCCTGGACTTCAACACCCGGACTCAGGTCACCAGG
